>Addgene plasmid #234872 | PGK-HA-PGRN | addgene full sequence | sequence record 468256 | Addgene NGS Result
AGCTTAATGTAGTCTTATGCAATACTCTTGTAGTCTTGCAACATGGTAACGATGAGTTAGCAACATGCCT
TACAAGGAGAGAAAAAGCACCGTGCATGCCGATTGGTGGAAGTAAGGTGGTACGATCGTGCCTTATTAGG
AAGGCAACAGACGGGTCTGACATGGATTGGACGAACCACTGAATTGCCGCATTGCAGAGATATTGTATTT
AAGTGCCTAGCTCGATACATAAACGGGTCTCTCTGGTTAGACCAGATCTGAGCCTGGGAGCTCTCTGGCT
AACTAGGGAACCCACTGCTTAAGCCTCAATAAAGCTTGCCTTGAGTGCTTCAAGTAGTGTGTGCCCGTCT
GTTGTGTGACTCTGGTAACTAGAGATCCCTCAGACCCTTTTAGTCAGTGTGGAAAATCTCTAGCAGTGGC
GCCCGAACAGGGACTTGAAAGCGAAAGGGAAACCAGAGGAGCTCTCTCGACGCAGGACTCGGCTTGCTGA
AGCGCGCACGGCAAGAGGCGAGGGGCGGCGACTGGTGAGTACGCCAAAAATTTTGACTAGCGGAGGCTAG
AAGGAGAGAGATGGGTGCGAGAGCGTCAGTATTAAGCGGGGGAGAATTAGATCGCGATGGGAAAAAATTC
GGTTAAGGCCAGGGGGAAAGAAAAAATATAAATTAAAACATATAGTATGGGCAAGCAGGGAGCTAGAACG
ATTCGCAGTTAATCCTGGCCTGTTAGAAACATCAGAAGGCTGTAGACAAATACTGGGACAGCTACAACCA
TCCCTTCAGACAGGATCAGAAGAACTTAGATCATTATATAATACAGTAGCAACCCTCTATTGTGTGCATC
AAAGGATAGAGATAAAAGACACCAAGGAAGCTTTAGACAAGATAGAGGAAGAGCAAAACAAAAGTAAGAC
CACCGCACAGCAAGCGGCCGCTGATCTTCAGACCTGGAGGAGGAGATATGAGGGACAATTGGAGAAGTGA
ATTATATAAATATAAAGTAGTAAAAATTGAACCATTAGGAGTAGCACCCACCAAGGCAAAGAGAAGAGTG
GTGCAGAGAGAAAAAAGAGCAGTGGGAATAGGAGCTTTGTTCCTTGGGTTCTTGGGAGCAGCAGGAAGCA
CTATGGGCGCAGCGTCAATGACGCTGACGGTACAGGCCAGACAATTATTGTCTGGTATAGTGCAGCAGCA
GAACAATTTGCTGAGGGCTATTGAGGCGCAACAGCATCTGTTGCAACTCACAGTCTGGGGCATCAAGCAG
CTCCAGGCAAGAATCCTGGCTGTGGAAAGATACCTAAAGGATCAACAGCTCCTGGGGATTTGGGGTTGCT
CTGGAAAACTCATTTGCACCACTGCTGTGCCTTGGAATGCTAGTTGGAGTAATAAATCTCTGGAACAGAT
TTGGAATCACACGACCTGGATGGAGTGGGACAGAGAAATTAACAATTACACAAGCTTAATACACTCCTTA
ATTGAAGAATCGCAAAACCAGCAAGAAAAGAATGAACAAGAATTATTGGAATTAGATAAATGGGCAAGTT
TGTGGAATTGGTTTAACATAACAAATTGGCTGTGGTATATAAAATTATTCATAATGATAGTAGGAGGCTT
GGTAGGTTTAAGAATAGTTTTTGCTGTACTTTCTATAGTGAATAGAGTTAGGCAGGGATATTCACCATTA
TCGTTTCAGACCCACCTCCCAACCCCGAGGGGACCCGACAGGCCCGAAGGAATAGAAGAAGAAGGTGGAG
AGAGAGACAGAGACAGATCCATTCGATTAGTGAACGGATCTCGACGGTATCGGTTAACTTTTAAAAGAAA
AGGGGGGATTGGGGGGTACAGTGCAGGGGAAAGAATAGTAGACATAATAGCAACAGACATACAAACTAAA
GAATTACAAAAACAAATTACAAAAATTCAAAATTTTATCGATCACGAGACTAGCCTCGAGAAGCTTGATA
TCGAATTCCACGGGGTTGGGGTTGCGCCTTTTCCAAGGCAGCCCTGGGTTTGCGCAGGGACGCGGCTGCT
CTGGGCGTGGTTCCGGGAAACGCAGCGGCGCCGACCCTGGGTCTCGCACATTCTTCACGTCCGTTCGCAG
CGTCACCCGGATCTTCGCCGCTACCCTTGTGGGCCCCCCGGCGACGCTTCCTGCTCCGCCCCTAAGTCGG
GAAGGTTCCTTGCGGTTCGCGGCGTGCCGGACGTGACAAACGGAAGCCGCACGTCTCACTAGTACCCTCG
CAGACGGACAGCGCCAGGGAGCAATGGCAGCGCGCCGACCGCGATGGGCTGTGGCCAATAGCGGCTGCTC
AGCAGGGCGCGCCGAGAGCAGCGGCCGGGAAGGGGCGGTGCGGGAGGCGGGGTGTGGGGCGGTAGTGTGG
GCCCTGTTCCTGCCCGCGCGGTGTTCCGCATTCTGCAAGCCTCCGGAGCGCACGTCGGCAGTCGGCTCCC
TCGTTGACCGAATCACCGACCTCTCTCCCCAGGGGGATCCGCCACCATGTGGACCCTGGTGAGCTGGGTG
GCCTTAACAGCAGGGCTGGTGGCTGGAGGTTACCCATACGATGTTCCAGATTACGCTGGTACGCGGTGCC
CAGATGGTCAGTTCTGCCCTGTGGCCTGCTGCCTGGACCCCGGAGGAGCCAGCTACAGCTGCTGCCGTCC
CCTTCTGGACAAATGGCCCACAACACTGAGCAGGCATCTGGGTGGCCCCTGCCAGGTTGATGCCCACTGC
TCTGCCGGCCACTCCTGCATCTTTACCGTCTCAGGGACTTCCAGTTGCTGCCCCTTCCCAGAGGCCGTGG
CATGCGGGGATGGCCATCACTGCTGCCCACGGGGCTTCCACTGCAGTGCAGACGGGCGATCCTGCTTCCA
AAGATCAGGTAACAACTCCGTGGGTGCCATCCAGTGCCCTGATAGTCAGTTCGAATGCCCGGACTTCTCC
ACGTGCTGTGTTATGGTCGATGGCTCCTGGGGGTGCTGCCCCATGCCCCAGGCTTCCTGCTGTGAAGACA
GGGTGCACTGCTGTCCGCACGGTGCCTTCTGCGACCTGGTTCACACCCGCTGCATCACACCCACGGGCAC
CCACCCCCTGGCAAAGAAGCTCCCTGCCCAGAGGACTAACAGGGCAGTGGCCTTGTCCAGCTCGGTCATG
TGTCCGGACGCACGGTCCCGGTGCCCTGATGGTTCTACCTGCTGTGAGCTGCCCAGTGGGAAGTATGGCT
GCTGCCCAATGCCCAACGCCACCTGCTGCTCCGATCACCTGCACTGCTGCCCCCAAGACACTGTGTGTGA
CCTGATCCAGAGTAAGTGCCTCTCCAAGGAGAACGCTACCACGGACCTCCTCACTAAGCTGCCTGCGCAC
ACAGTGGGGGATGTGAAATGTGACATGGAGGTGAGCTGCCCAGATGGCTATACCTGCTGCCGTCTACAGT
CGGGGGCCTGGGGCTGCTGCCCTTTTACCCAGGCTGTGTGCTGTGAGGACCACATACACTGCTGTCCCGC
GGGGTTTACGTGTGACACGCAGAAGGGTACCTGTGAACAGGGGCCCCACCAGGTGCCCTGGATGGAGAAG
GCCCCAGCTCACCTCAGCCTGCCAGACCCACAAGCCTTGAAGAGAGATGTCCCCTGTGATAATGTCAGCA
GCTGTCCCTCCTCCGATACCTGCTGCCAACTCACGTCTGGGGAGTGGGGCTGCTGTCCAATCCCAGAGGC
TGTCTGCTGCTCGGACCACCAGCACTGCTGCCCCCAGGGCTACACGTGTGTAGCTGAGGGGCAGTGTCAG
CGAGGAAGCGAGATCGTGGCTGGACTGGAGAAGATGCCTGCCCGCCGGGCTTCCTTATCCCACCCCAGAG
ACATCGGCTGTGACCAGCACACCAGCTGCCCGGTGGGGCAGACCTGCTGCCCGAGCCTGGGTGGGAGCTG
GGCCTGCTGCCAGTTGCCCCATGCTGTGTGCTGCGAGGATCGCCAGCACTGCTGCCCGGCTGGCTACACC
TGCAACGTGAAGGCTCGATCCTGCGAGAAGGAAGTGGTCTCTGCCCAGCCTGCCACCTTCCTGGCCCGTA
GCCCTCACGTGGGTGTGAAGGACGTGGAGTGTGGGGAAGGACACTTCTGCCATGATAACCAGACCTGCTG
CCGAGACAACCGACAGGGCTGGGCCTGCTGTCCCTACCGCCAGGGCGTCTGTTGTGCTGATCGGCGCCAC
TGCTGTCCTGCTGGCTTCCGCTGCGCAGCCAGGGGTACCAAGTGTTTGCGCAGGGAGGCCCCGCGCTGGG
ACGCCCCTTTGAGGGACCCAGCCTTGAGACAGCTGCTGTAATGAGTCGACAATCAACCTCTGGATTACAA
AATTTGTGAAAGATTGACTGGTATTCTTAACTATGTTGCTCCTTTTACGCTATGTGGATACGCTGCTTTA
ATGCCTTTGTATCATGCTATTGCTTCCCGTATGGCTTTCATTTTCTCCTCCTTGTATAAATCCTGGTTGC
TGTCTCTTTATGAGGAGTTGTGGCCCGTTGTCAGGCAACGTGGCGTGGTGTGCACTGTGTTTGCTGACGC
AACCCCCACTGGTTGGGGCATTGCCACCACCTGTCAGCTCCTTTCCGGGACTTTCGCTTTCCCCCTCCCT
ATTGCCACGGCGGAACTCATCGCCGCCTGCCTTGCCCGCTGCTGGACAGGGGCTCGGCTGTTGGGCACTG
ACAATTCCGTGGTGTTGTCGGGGAAGCTGACGTCCTTTCCATGGCTGCTCGCCTGTGTTGCCACCTGGAT
TCTGCGCGGGACGTCCTTCTGCTACGTCCCTTCGGCCCTCAATCCAGCGGACCTTCCTTCCCGCGGCCTG
CTGCCGGCTCTGCGGCCTCTTCCGCGTCTTCGCCTTCGCCCTCAGACGAGTCGGATCTCCCTTTGGGCCG
CCTCCCCGCCTGGAATTCGAGCTCGGTACCTTTAAGACCAATGACTTACAAGGCAGCTGTAGATCTTAGC
CACTTTTTAAAAGAAAAGGGGGGACTGGAAGGGCTAATTCACTCCCAACGAAGACAAGATCTGCTTTTTG
CTTGTACTGGGTCTCTCTGGTTAGACCAGATCTGAGCCTGGGAGCTCTCTGGCTAACTAGGGAACCCACT
GCTTAAGCCTCAATAAAGCTTGCCTTGAGTGCTTCAAGTAGTGTGTGCCCGTCTGTTGTGTGACTCTGGT
AACTAGAGATCCCTCAGACCCTTTTAGTCAGTGTGGAAAATCTCTAGCAGTAGTAGTTCATGTCATCTTA
TTATTCAGTATTTATAACTTGCAAAGAAATGAATATCAGAGAGTGAGAGGAACTTGTTTATTGCAGCTTA
TAATGGTTACAAATAAAGCAATAGCATCACAAATTTCACAAATAAAGCATTTTTTTCACTGCATTCTAGT
TGTGGTTTGTCCAAACTCATCAATGTATCTTATCATGTCTGGCTCTAGCTATCCCGCCCCTAACTCCGCC
CATCCCGCCCCTAACTCCGCCCAGTTCCGCCCATTCTCCGCCCCATGGCTGACTAATTTTTTTTATTTAT
GCAGAGGCCGAGGCCGCCTCGGCCTCTGAGCTATTCCAGAAGTAGTGAGGAGGCTTTTTTGGAGGCCTAG
GGACGTACCCAATTCGCCCTATAGTGAGTCGTATTACGCGCGCTCACTGGCCGTCGTTTTACAACGTCGT
GACTGGGAAAACCCTGGCGTTACCCAACTTAATCGCCTTGCAGCACATCCCCCTTTCGCCAGCTGGCGTA
ATAGCGAAGAGGCCCGCACCGATCGCCCTTCCCAACAGTTGCGCAGCCTGAATGGCGAATGGG
[124 nt withheld, positions 5804-5927]
C
[91 nt withheld, positions 5929-6019]
A
[49 nt withheld, positions 6021-6069]
CCTTTGACGTTGGAGTCCACGTTCTTT
[37 nt withheld, positions 6097-6133]
ACCCTATCTCGGTCTATTCTTTTGATTTATAAGGGATTTTGCCGATTTCGGCCTATTGGTTAAAAAATGA
GCTGATTTAACAAAAATTTAACGCGAATTTTAACAAAATATTAACGCTTACAATTTAGGTGGCACTTTTC
GGGGAAATGTGCGCGGAACCCCTATTTGTTTATTTTTCTAAATACATTCAAATATGTATCCGCTCATGAG
ACAATAACCCTGATAAATGCTTCAATAATATTGAAAAAGGAAGAGTATGAGTATTCAACATTTCCGTGTC
GCCCTTATTCCCTTTTTTGCGGCATTTTGCCTTCCTGTTTTTGCTCACCCAGAAACGCTGGTGAAAGTAA
AAGATGCTGAAGATCAGTTGGGTGCACGAGTGGGTTACATCGAACTGGATCTCAACAGCGGTAAGATCCT
TGAGAGTTTTCGCCCCGAAGAACGTTTTCCAATGATGAGCACTTTTAAAGTTCTGCTATGTGGCGCGGTA
TTATCCCGTATTGACGCCGGGCAAGAGCAACTCGGTCGCCGCATACACTATTCTCAGAATGACTTGGTTG
AGTACTCACCAGTCACAGAAAAGCATCTTACGGATGGCATGACAGTAAGAGAATTATGCAGTGCTGCCAT
AACCATGAGTGATAACACTGCGGCCAACTTACTTCTGACAACGATCGGAGGACCGAAGGAGCTAACCGCT
TTTTTGCACAACATGGGGGATCATGTAACTCGCCTTGATCGTTGGGAACCGGAGCTGAATGAAGCCATAC
CAAACGACGAGCGTGACACCACGATGCCTGTAGCAATGGCAACAACGTTGCGCAAACTATTAACTGGCGA
ACTACTTACTCTAGCTTCCCGGCAACAATTAATAGACTGGATGGAGGCGGATAAAGTTGCAGGACCACTT
CTGCGCTCGGCCCTTCCGGCTGGCTGGTTTATTGCTGATAAATCTGGAGCCGGTGAGCGTGGGTCTCGCG
GTATCATTGCAGCACTGGGGCCAGATGGTAAGCCCTCCCGTATCGTAGTTATCTACACGACGGGGAGTCA
GGCAACTATGGATGAACGAAATAGACAGATCGCTGAGATAGGTGCCTCACTGATTAAGCATTGGTAACTG
TCAGACCAAGTTTACTCATATATACTTTAGATTGATTTAAAACTTCATTTTTAATTTAAAAGGATCTAGG
TGAAGATCCTTTTTGATAATCTCATGACCAAAATCCCTTAACGTGAGTTTTCGTTCCACTGAGCGTCAGA
CCCCGTAGAAAAGATCAAAGGATCTTCTTGAGATCCTTTTTTTCTGCGCGTAATCTGCTGCTTGCAAACA
AAAAAACCACCGCTACCAGCGGTGGTTTGTTTGCCGGATCAAGAGCTACCAACTCTTTTTCCGAAGGTAA
CTGGCTTCAGCAGAGCGCAGATACCAAATACTGTTCTTCTAGTGTAGCCGTAGTTAGGCCACCACTTCAA
GAACTCTGTAGCACCGCCTACATACCTCGCTCTGCTAATCCTGTTACCAGTGGCTGCTGCCAGTGGCGAT
AAGTCGTGTCTTACCGGGTTGGACTCAAGACGATAGTTACCGGATAAGGCGCAGCGGTCGGGCTGAACGG
GGGGTTCGTGCACACAGCCCAGCTTGGAGCGAACGACCTACACCGAACTGAGATACCTACAGCGTGAGCT
ATGAGAAAGCGCCACGCTTCCCGAAGGGAGAAAGGCGGACAGGTATCCGGTAAGCGGCAGGGTCGGAACA
GGAGAGCGCACGAGGGAGCTTCCAGGGGGAAACGCCTGGTATCTTTATAGTCCTGTCGGGTTTCGCCACC
TCTGACTTGAGCGTCGATTTTTGTGATGCTCGTCAGGGGGGCGGAGCCTATGGAAAAACGCCAGCAACGC
GGCCTTTTTACGGTTCCTGGCCTTTTGCTGGCCTTTTGCTCACATGTTCTTTCCTGCGTTATCCCCTGAT
TCTGTGGATAACCGTATTACCGCCTTTGAGTGAGCTGATACCGCTCGCCGCAGCCGAACGACCGAGCGCA
GCGAGTCAGTGAGCGAGGAAGCGGAAGAGCGCCCAATACGCAAACCGCCTCTCCCCGCGCGTTGGCCGAT
TCATTAATGCAGCTGGCACGACAGGTTTCCCGACTGGAAAGCGGGCAGTGAGCGCAACGCAATTAATGTG
AGTTAGCTCACTCATTAGGCACCCCAGGCTTTACACTTTATGCTTCCGGCTCGTATGTTGTGTGGAATTG
TGAGCGGATAACAATTTCACACAGGAAACAGCTATGACCATGATTACGCCAAGCGCGCAATTAACCCTCA
CTAAAGGGAACAAAAGCTGGAGCTGCA
Features (pLannotate 1.2.2; 26 found; start..end, strand, type, name):
      8..234     +  promoter       RSV promoter: Rous sarcoma virus enhancer/promoter
    235..415     +  LTR            5' LTR (truncated): truncated 5' long terminal repeat (LTR) from HIV-1
    462..587     +  misc_feature   HIV-1 Ψ: packaging signal of human immunodeficiency virus type 1
    571..934     +  CDS            HIV-1 gag (fragment): gag protein from human immunodeficiency virus 1; gag
   1080..1313    +  misc_feature   RRE: The Rev response element (RRE) of HIV-1 allows for Rev-dependent mRNA export from the nucleus to the cytoplasm.
   1690..1790    +  CDS            Rev (fragment): human immunodeficiency virus 1 (HIV-1) Rev protein; rev; enhances nuclear export of unspliced and incompletely spliced viral mRNAs
   1809..1926    +  misc_feature   cPPT/CTS: central polypurine tract and central termination sequence of HIV-1
   1946..1969    -  misc_feature   MCS (fragment): pBluescript multiple cloning site
   1972..2482    +  promoter       hPGK promoter: human phosphoglycerate kinase 1 promoter
   2497..4308    +  CDS            GRN: GRN_HUMAN - Experimental evidence at protein level: Swiss-Prot protein existence level 1. [Granulin-7]: Stabilizes CTSD through interaction with CTSD leading to maintain its aspartic-type peptidase activity. From Homo sapiens (Human).
   4321..4909    +  misc_feature   WPRE: woodchuck hepatitis virus posttranscriptional regulatory element
   4926..4994    +  CDS            nef (fragment): NEF_HV1Z2 - Experimental evidence at protein level: Swiss-Prot protein existence level 1. Extracellular Nef protein targets CD4(+) T-lymphocytes for apoptosis by interacting with CXCR4 surface receptors. From Human immunodeficiency virus type 1 group M subtype D (isolate Z2/CDC-Z34) (HIV-1).
   4996..5229    +  LTR            3' LTR (ΔU3): self-inactivating 3' long terminal repeat (LTR) from HIV-1
   5301..5422    +  polyA_signal   SV40 poly(A) signal: SV40 polyadenylation signal
   5462..5597    +  rep_origin     SV40 ori: SV40 origin of replication
   5618..5636    -  promoter       T7 promoter: promoter for bacteriophage T7 RNA polymerase
   5644..5799    +  CDS            lacZα (fragment): LacZα fragment of β-galactosidase; lacZ fragment
   5804..6232    +  rep_origin     f1 ori (sequence partly withheld): f1 bacteriophage origin of replication; arrow indicates direction of (+) strand synthesis
   6285..6389    +  promoter       AmpR promoter: bla
   6390..7250    +  CDS            AmpR: β-lactamase; bla; confers resistance to ampicillin, carbenicillin, and related antibiotics
   7421..8009    +  rep_origin     ori: high-copy-number ColE1/pMB1/pBR322/pUC origin of replication
   8192..8284    +  CDS            lacI (fragment): lac repressor; lacI; The lac repressor binds to the lac operator to inhibit transcription in E. coli. This inhibition can be relieved by adding lactose or isopropyl-β-D-thiogalactopyranoside (IPTG).
   8297..8318    +  protein_bind   CAP binding site: CAP binding activates transcription in the presence of cAMP. E. coli catabolite activator protein
   8333..8363    +  promoter       lac promoter: promoter for the E. coli lac operon
   8371..8387    +  protein_bind   lac operator: The lac repressor binds to the lac operator to inhibit transcription in E. coli. This inhibition can be relieved by adding lactose or isopropyl-β-D-thiogalactopyranoside (IPTG). lac repressor encoded by lacI
   8432..8450    +  promoter       T3 promoter: promoter for bacteriophage T3 RNA polymerase
