[The description below was written by a language model from this plasmid's Addgene catalogue record and pLannotate feature annotations shown in this document.]
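Description:
PGK-HA-PGRN is a third-generation, self-inactivating lentiviral transfer plasmid for expressing HA-tagged human progranulin (GRN) in mammalian cells. It is built on the pRRLSIN.cPPT.PGK-GFP.WPRE backbone, with the progranulin coding sequence apparently taking the place of the GFP reporter named in the backbone, since no GFP appears in the feature table. In bacteria the 8.5 kb plasmid replicates from a high-copy ColE1/pUC-type origin and is selected with ampicillin through the β-lactamase gene. An f1 origin, lac regulatory remnants and T7/T3 promoters are carried over from the parental cloning vector, and an SV40 poly(A) signal and SV40 origin lie just outside the 3' LTR.

The viral portion begins with an RSV enhancer/promoter fused to a truncated HIV-1 5' LTR, which drives Tat-independent transcription of the genomic RNA in packaging cells. It is followed by the Ψ packaging signal with a gag fragment, the Rev response element for Rev-dependent nuclear export, and the cPPT/CTS, which improves nuclear import of the viral genome and so aids transduction. The internal cassette uses the human PGK promoter, a moderate constitutive promoter, to drive the roughly 1.8 kb progranulin open reading frame. The record lists the HA tag as N-terminal on the insert, although it is not annotated separately and its exact position relative to the signal peptide is not stated. A WPRE downstream enhances transcript stability and expression, and the ΔU3 3' LTR inactivates the LTR promoter after integration. There is no mammalian selection marker or fluorescent reporter, so expression would be followed through the HA epitope. The associated study used progranulin delivery to neuronal lysosomes to examine protection against excitotoxicity.
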