Addgene plasmid #234872: PGK-HA-PGRN
Purpose: Lentiviral plasmid expressing HA-tagged human progranulin.
Depositing lab: Andrew Arrant. Depositing organization: University of Alabama at Birmingham. Publication: Delivering progranulin to neuronal lysosomes protects against excitotoxicity. Davis SE, Roth JR, Aljabi Q, Hakim AR, Savell KE, Day JJ, Arrant AE. J Biol Chem. 2021 Sep;297(3):100993. doi: 10.1016/j.jbc.2021.100993. Epub 2021 Jul 21. PubMed 34298019.
Backbone
  Vector backbone: pRRLSIN.cPPT.PGK-GFP.WPRE
  Backbone manufacturer: Didier Trono (Addgene #12252)
  Backbone size w/o insert (bp): 6652
  Total vector size (bp): 8470
  Vector type: Mammalian Expression, Lentiviral
Growth in bacteria
  Bacterial resistance: Ampicillin, 100 μg/mL
  Growth temperature: 37°C
  Growth strain: NEB Stable
  Copy number: High Copy
Gene/Insert
  Gene/Insert name: Progranulin
  Species: H. sapiens (human)
  Insert size (bp): 1818
  Entrez Gene: GRN (a.k.a. CLN11, FTD2, GEP, GP88, PCDGF, PEPI, PGRN)
  Promoter: PGK
  Tag / fusion protein: HA tag (N terminal on insert)
  Cloning method: Ligation Independent Cloning
  Sequencing primers: 5′ gggtgtggggcggtagtg; 3′ cataaagagacagcaaccagga
Resource information
  A portion of this plasmid was derived from a plasmid made by: OriGene Technologies (human GRN plasmid)
Terms and licenses: Academic/Nonprofit Terms; Industry Terms: Not Available to Industry
How to cite: PGK-HA-PGRN was a gift from Andrew Arrant (Addgene plasmid # 234872 ; http://n2t.net/addgene:234872 ; RRID:Addgene_234872)
